Addgene plasmid #119743: pAAV-DIO-TVA-V5-RG
Purpose: Expresses TVA, V5, and RG in a cre dependent manner.
Depositing lab: Marie Carlén. Depositing organization: Karolinska Institutet. Publication: A whole-brain atlas of monosynaptic input targeting four different cell types in the medial prefrontal cortex of the mouse. Ahrlund-Richter S, Xuan Y, van Lunteren JA, Kim H, Ortiz C, Pollak Dorocic I, Meletis K, Carlen M. Nat Neurosci. 2019 Apr;22(4):657-668. doi: 10.1038/s41593-019-0354-y. Epub 2019 Mar 18. PubMed 30886408.
Backbone
  Vector backbone: pAAV
  Backbone manufacturer: Stratagene
  Vector type: AAV, Cre/Lox
Growth in bacteria
  Bacterial resistance: Ampicillin, 100 μg/mL
  Growth temperature: 37°C
  Growth strain: NEB Stable
  Copy number: Unknown
Gene/Insert
  Gene/Insert name: TVA, V5, Rabies Glycoprotein
  Species: Synthetic
  Tag / fusion protein: V5 (C terminal on insert)
Resource information
  A portion of this plasmid was derived from a plasmid made by: TVA from pCMMP-TVA800 (addgene #15778), Rabies Glycoprotein from pHCMV-RabiesG (addgene ##15785)
Terms and licenses: Academic/Nonprofit Terms; Industry Terms: Not Available to Industry
How to cite: pAAV-DIO-TVA-V5-RG was a gift from Marie Carlén (Addgene plasmid # 119743 ; http://n2t.net/addgene:119743 ; RRID:Addgene_119743)
