[The description below was written by a language model from this plasmid's Addgene catalogue record and pLannotate feature annotations shown in this document.]
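Description:
pAAV-DIO-TVA-V5-RG is an adeno-associated virus transfer plasmid built on the Stratagene pAAV backbone and designed for Cre-dependent expression of the two helper proteins used in monosynaptic rabies tracing. It is propagated in bacteria through a high-copy ColE1/pUC-type origin with ampicillin selection (AmpR under its own bla promoter), and also carries an f1 phage origin. The expression cassette lies between AAV2 inverted terminal repeats, which direct replication and packaging of the genome into AAV particles. The right-hand ITR is annotated in full, while only short fragments are detected on the left, which may reflect the difficulty of sequencing or annotating these structured repeats.

Within the ITRs, the human EF-1α promoter drives a double-floxed inverted open reading frame (DIO) cassette. Pairs of lox2272 and loxP sites in opposing orientation flank a coding region placed antisense to the promoter, so no functional transcript is made until Cre recombinase inverts and then locks the cassette in the sense orientation. The inverted payload comprises TVA (annotated as a fragment of the avian subgroup A Rous sarcoma virus receptor), a V5 epitope tag, and the rabies virus glycoprotein. The annotation does not identify the sequence joining the V5 tag to the glycoprotein, so how the proteins are separated is not stated. A WPRE and the human growth hormone polyadenylation signal follow to enhance transcript stability and processing.

In Cre-expressing neurons, TVA typically permits entry of EnvA-pseudotyped, glycoprotein-deleted rabies virus, the supplied glycoprotein allows spread to presynaptic partners, and V5 marks the starter cells. The associated publication used this approach to map whole-brain inputs to defined cell types in mouse medial prefrontal cortex.
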