Features (pLannotate 1.2.2; 25 found; start..end, strand, type, name):
     12..39      +  repeat_region  AAV2 ITR (fragment): inverted terminal repeat of adeno-associated virus serotype 2 inverted
     68..95      +  repeat_region  AAV2 ITR (fragment): inverted terminal repeat of adeno-associated virus serotype 2 inverted
    158..224     +  CDS            small t antigen (fragment): SV40 (simian virus 40) small t antigen
    231..1409    +  promoter       EF-1α promoter: strong constitutive promoter for human elongation factor EF-1α
   1416..1433    +  misc_feature   MCS (fragment): pUC18/19 multiple cloning site
   1440..1473    +  protein_bind   lox2272: Cre-mediated recombination occurs in the 8-bp core sequence (GGATACTT). lox2272 sites are compatible with each other, but incompatible with loxP or loxN sites (Lee and Saito, 1988). Cre recombinase
   1474..1523    -  intron         β-globin intron (fragment): internally truncated intron from human β-globin
   1524..1557    +  protein_bind   loxP: Cre-mediated recombination occurs in the 8-bp core sequence (GCATACAT). Cre recombinase
   1569..3137    -  CDS            G: GLYCO_RABVS - Experimental evidence at protein level: Swiss-Prot protein existence level 1. Attaches the virus to host cellular receptor, inducing endocytosis of the virion. In the endosome, the acidic pH induces conformational changes in the glycoprotein trimer, which trigger fusion between virus and cell membrane. There is convincing in vitro evidence that the muscular form of the nicotinic acetylcholine receptor (nAChR), the neuronal cell adhesion molecule (NCAM), and the p75 neurotrophin receptor (p75NTR) bind glycoprotein and thereby facilitate rabies virus entry into cells (By similarity
   3201..3242    -  CDS            V5 tag: epitope tag from simian virus 5
   3261..3602    -  CDS            RSVR_COTJA (fragment): Experimental evidence at protein level: Swiss-Prot protein existence level 1. Responsible for susceptibility to the retrovirus subgroup A Rous sarcoma virus. From Coturnix japonica (Japanese quail) (Coturnix coturnix japonica).
   3615..3648    -  protein_bind   lox2272: Cre-mediated recombination occurs in the 8-bp core sequence (GGATACTT). lox2272 sites are compatible with each other, but incompatible with loxP or loxN sites (Lee and Saito, 1988). Cre recombinase
   3649..3698    -  intron         β-globin intron (fragment): internally truncated intron from human β-globin
   3699..3732    -  protein_bind   loxP: Cre-mediated recombination occurs in the 8-bp core sequence (GCATACAT). Cre recombinase
   3733..3757    +  misc_feature   MCS (fragment): pBluescript multiple cloning site
   3757..4345    +  misc_feature   WPRE: woodchuck hepatitis virus posttranscriptional regulatory element
   4377..4853    +  polyA_signal   hGH poly(A) signal: human growth hormone polyadenylation signal
   4893..5033    +  repeat_region  AAV2 ITR: inverted terminal repeat of adeno-associated virus serotype 2 inverted
   5038..5089    -  misc_feature   bom (fragment): basis of mobility region from pBR322
   5108..5563    +  rep_origin     f1 ori (sequence partly withheld): f1 bacteriophage origin of replication; arrow indicates direction of (+) strand synthesis
   5564..5613    -  misc_feature   bom (fragment): basis of mobility region from pBR322
   5715..5750    -  CDS            rop (fragment): Rop protein, which maintains plasmids at low copy number; rop
   5845..5949    +  promoter       AmpR promoter: bla
   5950..6810    +  CDS            AmpR: β-lactamase; bla; confers resistance to ampicillin, carbenicillin, and related antibiotics
   6981..7569    +  rep_origin     ori: high-copy-number ColE1/pMB1/pBR322/pUC origin of replication
>Addgene plasmid #119743 | pAAV-DIO-TVA-V5-RG | addgene full sequence | sequence record 235837 | Addgene NGS Result
CCTGCAGGCAGCTGCGCGCTCGCTCGCTCACTGAGGCCGCCCGGGCGTCGGGCGACCTTTGGTCGCCCGG
CCTCAGTGAGCGAGCGAGCGCGCAGAGAGGGAGTGGCCAACTCCATCACTAGGGGTTCCTGCGGCCGCAC
GCGTAAGCTTTGCAAAGATGGATAAAGTTTTAAACAGAGAGGAATCTTTGCAGCTAATGGACCTTCTAGG
TCTTGAAAGGAGTGGGAATTGGCTCCGGTGCCCGTCAGTGGGCAGAGCGCACATCGCCCACAGTCCCCGA
GAAGTTGGGGGGAGGGGTCGGCAATTGAACCGGTGCCTAGAGAAGGTGGCGCGGGGTAAACTGGGAAAGT
GATGTCGTGTACTGGCTCCGCCTTTTTCCCGAGGGTGGGGGAGAACCGTATATAAGTGCAGTAGTCGCCG
TGAACGTTCTTTTTCGCAACGGGTTTGCCGCCAGAACACAGGTAAGTGCCGTGTGTGGTTCCCGCGGGCC
TGGCCTCTTTACGGGTTATGGCCCTTGCGTGCCTTGAATTACTTCCACCTGGCTGCAGTACGTGATTCTT
GATCCCGAGCTTCGGGTTGGAAGTGGGTGGGAGAGTTCGAGGCCTTGCGCTTAAGGAGCCCCTTCGCCTC
GTGCTTGAGTTGAGGCCTGGCCTGGGCGCTGGGGCCGCCGCGTGCGAATCTGGTGGCACCTTCGCGCCTG
TCTCGCTGCTTTCGATAAGTCTCTAGCCATTTAAAATTTTTGATGACCTGCTGCGACGCTTTTTTTCTGG
CAAGATAGTCTTGTAAATGCGGGCCAAGATCTGCACACTGGTATTTCGGTTTTTGGGGCCGCGGGCGGCG
ACGGGGCCCGTGCGTCCCAGCGCACATGTTCGGCGAGGCGGGGCCTGCGAGCGCGGCCACCGAGAATCGG
ACGGGGGTAGTCTCAAGCTGGCCGGCCTGCTCTGGTGCCTGGCCTCGCGCCGCCGTGTATCGCCCCGCCC
TGGGCGGCAAGGCTGGCCCGGTCGGCACCAGTTGCGTGAGCGGAAAGATGGCCGCTTCCCGGCCCTGCTG
CAGGGAGCTCAAAATGGAGGACGCGGCGCTCGGGAGAGCGGGCGGGTGAGTCACCCACACAAAGGAAAAG
GGCCTTTCCGTCCTCAGCCGTCGCTTCATGTGACTCCACGGAGTACCGGGCGCCGTCCAGGCACCTCGAT
TAGTTCTCGAGCTTTTGGAGTACGTCGTCTTTAGGTTGGGGGGAGGGGTTTTATGCGATGGAGTTTCCCC
ACACTGAGTGGGTGGAGACTGAAGTTAGGCCAGCTTGGCACTTGATGTAATTCTCCTTGGAATTTGCCCT
TTTTGAGTTTGGATCTTGGTTCATTCTCAAGCCTCAGACAGTGGTTCAAAGTTTTTTTCTTCCATTTCAG
GTGTCGTGAGGTACCGGATCCTCTAGAGTCGACTCCGGAATAACTTCGTATAGGATACTTTATACGAAGT
TATGCAGAATGGTAGCTGGATTGTAGCTGCTATTAGCAATATGAAACCTCTTAATAACTTCGTATAGCAT
ACATTATACGAAGTTATGGCGCGCCTTACAGTCTGGTCTCACCCCCACTCTTGTGTGATTCCCATGAAGA
TATGATCTTCCCGCTTTGGGGAGTGACTGACACCTCCCTCCCTGTCCCTCTGAGATTGTGTTGCGTAGGT
TCTGATCGATTGACTCTTCTACAACATGTCATCAGGAAAATTATCAACATCAAGGCAGTCAGGGCCCCTG
CACTCAGTAATACATACTTCCCCCAGTTCGGGAGACCCAAGTCAACTCCTGAGACCTGATTGTGCACATC
GGGAAGGTGAACTTCAACAAAATCCTCAGCCTCGTCACCGTCCTTGAAAACGGTAGACGGGTCTGCCAGG
GGGTGCACAAGGGGGATAACCGAGGATTCCAACAACTCCATATGTTGCTGGAGGAGGGATGATTGCATCT
CTGGGATTAAGACATTGCCGTCAGGTCCTAATATTATACCATTGAAAAACACCCCGTTCACATGAGGATG
ACACCTCCCCCCAACTCTTAAACACCCTTTTGAAGGGAGGATCTCATTCCAAGTTCTGACTGACTTGTAG
TGAGCATCGGCTTCCATCAAGGTCTTGTTGAATATGGTATATGCTTTTCCAAACCCAGGGACAAGTTTTC
TTAAATGACTGAGACGTCTGAAACTCACTGACTTGGTTGTCATGATGGACTCTAGTGCATCCAGACACTC
CTCTCTCTTCCTGACCAACTCCTCTACAACAAGGTGCTCAATTTCGTCTGAGCGAAAGTCGTGCAGGTTC
ACCAACTTATCGGGAGGGCACCATTTGGTTTCATTTGATGTTTGCATCGAGACCCATGTTCCATCCATAA
GTCTAAGTCCTAGAACTCCACATAACTTGAGTTTGCATGCTCCTTTTAAAGACTTATATAGGCCTCTTTC
ATCTACAAAGCCGCAAGTCTCACTCCCTTTGGATGCTCTCTTCCCTCTACTATTGGTAAAAATGTCACAA
GACATCCCTAGTCTCGGATTCTCGGGCATCCAAATGGTGTAATCGTGGTTAGTGGAGCAGTAGGTAGAAG
ACACCGCTACTCCTGAGCACTTCCCGCTAGGGAAGACCCTCGAGTGAAGGGATCTGTCATATGGGTCCAA
ATCTGCCACACTTGGAGATATGATAACGAGAGACTCCTTGGTGGTTTTTACAGTTCGAAGCCAGCGGTAG
TCAGGGTACGGATTGTGTAGAGACTCTTCATATCTGGGGTCACCGGCCATCTTCCAGTTGTACGCGGCTC
TACATGCATCTGGTGTTGGGCGGAAATGCTTTCTTTTGAACGTGGTTGTGACATAACCAACGAAGTTAGT
GTAGGTTTCAGCCTCCGTCACAACGCCTGTGCAAGTGAACCCGTTCACTTTTATGGCTAAGATGTATCCA
ACTTTAAGTTCCATGTAGGAGAACCCTGACAGGTTGGTGCATCCTTCGTCCTCCACTACCAAATTGTTTG
GGCAGCTGAGGTGATGTATGTCAATCGGACTCCAGGGACCAAGCTTGTCTGGTATCGTGTAAATAGGGAA
TTTCCCAAAACACAATGGAAAAACCAGAAGGGGTACAAACAGGAGAGCCTGAGGAACTGGGCCAGGATTC
TCCTCGACGTCACCGCATGTTAGCAGACTTCCTCTGCCCTCTCCACTGCCCGTAGAATCGAGACCGAGGA
GAGGGTTAGGGATAGGCTTACCGTCCCATCTCACCAGCTCACAGCAAAAGATCCCTGCAGTGATCAGCAT
CCACATGCGGCCGTGATTCCTGGCTGGCAGAGCACGTCCAGGAGCAGGGACAGTGGGAGCCTCTGTGCCG
TTGTCCGTGGGCACCGCGGGGGTCGCGCTGGTCCCGCAGCCCCACTCGTCCCGCCCGTCGTCGCAGTCGG
GGTGTCCGTCGCACAGCCAGTCCTGCGGGTAACACTCCCCGTGGGCACCGGGCGGCTCCGAGCAGCGGAA
CTGACCGGGGGGGCAACGGGACAAAGAACCGTTACCGGACCCGTTACCGGTCACGTTACCGGGCAGCAGC
AGCAGCAGCAGCGCGGGCAGCAGCCGCGCCATGGTGGCGCTAGCATAACTTCGTATAAAGTATCCTATAC
GAAGTTATTTGCCTTAACCCAGAAATTATCACTGTTATTCTTTAGAATGGTGCAAAGAATAACTTCGTAT
AATGTATGCTATACGAAGTTATGAATTCGATATCAAGCTTATCGATAATCAACCTCTGGATTACAAAATT
TGTGAAAGATTGACTGGTATTCTTAACTATGTTGCTCCTTTTACGCTATGTGGATACGCTGCTTTAATGC
CTTTGTATCATGCTATTGCTTCCCGTATGGCTTTCATTTTCTCCTCCTTGTATAAATCCTGGTTGCTGTC
TCTTTATGAGGAGTTGTGGCCCGTTGTCAGGCAACGTGGCGTGGTGTGCACTGTGTTTGCTGACGCAACC
CCCACTGGTTGGGGCATTGCCACCACCTGTCAGCTCCTTTCCGGGACTTTCGCTTTCCCCCTCCCTATTG
CCACGGCGGAACTCATCGCCGCCTGCCTTGCCCGCTGCTGGACAGGGGCTCGGCTGTTGGGCACTGACAA
TTCCGTGGTGTTGTCGGGGAAATCATCGTCCTTTCCTTGGCTGCTCGCCTATGTTGCCACCTGGATTCTG
CGCGGGACGTCCTTCTGCTACGTCCCTTCGGCCCTCAATCCAGCGGACCTTCCTTCCCGCGGCCTGCTGC
CGGCTCTGCGGCCTCTTCCGCGTCTTCGCCTTCGCCCTCAGACGAGTCGGATCTCCCTTTGGGCCGCCTC
CCCGCATCGATACCGAGCGCTGCTCGAGAGATCTACGGGTGGCATCCCTGTGACCCCTCCCCAGTGCCTC
TCCTGGCCCTGGAAGTTGCCACTCCAGTGCCCACCAGCCTTGTCCTAATAAAATTAAGTTGCATCATTTT
GTCTGACTAGGTGTCCTTCTATAATATTATGGGGTGGAGGGGGGTGGTATGGAGCAAGGGGCAAGTTGGG
AAGACAACCTGTAGGGCCTGCGGGGTCTATTGGGAACCAAGCTGGAGTGCAGTGGCACAATCTTGGCTCA
CTGCAATCTCCGCCTCCTGGGTTCAAGCGATTCTCCTGCCTCAGCCTCCCGAGTTGTTGGGATTCCAGGC
ATGCATGACCAGGCTCAGCTAATTTTTGTTTTTTTGGTAGAGACGGGGTTTCACCATATTGGCCAGGCTG
GTCTCCAACTCCTAATCTCAGGTGATCTACCCACCTTGGCCTCCCAAATTGCTGGGATTACAGGCGTGAA
CCACTGCTCCCTTCCCTGTCCTTCTGATTTTGTAGGTAACCACGTGCGGACCGAGCGGCCGCAGGAACCC
CTAGTGATGGAGTTGGCCACTCCCTCTCTGCGCGCTCGCTCGCTCACTGAGGCCGGGCGACCAAAGGTCG
CCCGACGCCCGGGCTTTGCCCGGGCGGCCTCAGTGAGCGAGCGAGCGCGCAGCTGCCTGCAGGGGCGCCT
GATGCGGTATTTTCTCCTTACGCATCTGTGCGGTATTTCACACCGCATA
[95 nt withheld, positions 5090-5184]
T
[46 nt withheld, positions 5186-5231]
C
[141 nt withheld, positions 5233-5373]
CCTTTGACGTTGGAGTCCACGTTCTTT
[37 nt withheld, positions 5401-5437]
ACTCTATCTCGGGCTATTCTTTTGATTTATAAGGGATTTTGCCGATTTCGGTCTATTGGTTAAAAAATGA
GCTGATTTAACAAAAATTTAACGCGAATTTTAACAAAATATTAACGTTTACAATTTTATGGTGCACTCTC
AGTACAATCTGCTCTGATGCCGCATAGTTAAGCCAGCCCCGACACCCGCCAACACCCGCTGACGCGCCCT
GACGGGCTTGTCTGCTCCCGGCATCCGCTTACAGACAAGCTGTGACCGTCTCCGGGAGCTGCATGTGTCA
GAGGTTTTCACCGTCATCACCGAAACGCGCGAGACGAAAGGGCCTCGTGATACGCCTATTTTTATAGGTT
AATGTCATGATAATAATGGTTTCTTAGACGTCAGGTGGCACTTTTCGGGGAAATGTGCGCGGAACCCCTA
TTTGTTTATTTTTCTAAATACATTCAAATATGTATCCGCTCATGAGACAATAACCCTGATAAATGCTTCA
ATAATATTGAAAAAGGAAGAGTATGAGTATTCAACATTTCCGTGTCGCCCTTATTCCCTTTTTTGCGGCA
TTTTGCCTTCCTGTTTTTGCTCACCCAGAAACGCTGGTGAAAGTAAAAGATGCTGAAGATCAGTTGGGTG
CACGAGTGGGTTACATCGAACTGGATCTCAACAGCGGTAAGATCCTTGAGAGTTTTCGCCCCGAAGAACG
TTTTCCAATGATGAGCACTTTTAAAGTTCTGCTATGTGGCGCGGTATTATCCCGTATTGACGCCGGGCAA
GAGCAACTCGGTCGCCGCATACACTATTCTCAGAATGACTTGGTTGAGTACTCACCAGTCACAGAAAAGC
ATCTTACGGATGGCATGACAGTAAGAGAATTATGCAGTGCTGCCATAACCATGAGTGATAACACTGCGGC
CAACTTACTTCTGACAACGATCGGAGGACCGAAGGAGCTAACCGCTTTTTTGCACAACATGGGGGATCAT
GTAACTCGCCTTGATCGTTGGGAACCGGAGCTGAATGAAGCCATACCAAACGACGAGCGTGACACCACGA
TGCCTGTAGCAATGGCAACAACGTTGCGCAAACTATTAACTGGCGAACTACTTACTCTAGCTTCCCGGCA
ACAATTAATAGACTGGATGGAGGCGGATAAAGTTGCAGGACCACTTCTGCGCTCGGCCCTTCCGGCTGGC
TGGTTTATTGCTGATAAATCTGGAGCCGGTGAGCGTGGGTCTCGCGGTATCATTGCAGCACTGGGGCCAG
ATGGTAAGCCCTCCCGTATCGTAGTTATCTACACGACGGGGAGTCAGGCAACTATGGATGAACGAAATAG
ACAGATCGCTGAGATAGGTGCCTCACTGATTAAGCATTGGTAACTGTCAGACCAAGTTTACTCATATATA
CTTTAGATTGATTTAAAACTTCATTTTTAATTTAAAAGGATCTAGGTGAAGATCCTTTTTGATAATCTCA
TGACCAAAATCCCTTAACGTGAGTTTTCGTTCCACTGAGCGTCAGACCCCGTAGAAAAGATCAAAGGATC
TTCTTGAGATCCTTTTTTTCTGCGCGTAATCTGCTGCTTGCAAACAAAAAAACCACCGCTACCAGCGGTG
GTTTGTTTGCCGGATCAAGAGCTACCAACTCTTTTTCCGAAGGTAACTGGCTTCAGCAGAGCGCAGATAC
CAAATACTGTTCTTCTAGTGTAGCCGTAGTTAGGCCACCACTTCAAGAACTCTGTAGCACCGCCTACATA
CCTCGCTCTGCTAATCCTGTTACCAGTGGCTGCTGCCAGTGGCGATAAGTCGTGTCTTACCGGGTTGGAC
TCAAGACGATAGTTACCGGATAAGGCGCAGCGGTCGGGCTGAACGGGGGGTTCGTGCACACAGCCCAGCT
TGGAGCGAACGACCTACACCGAACTGAGATACCTACAGCGTGAGCTATGAGAAAGCGCCACGCTTCCCGA
AGGGAGAAAGGCGGACAGGTATCCGGTAAGCGGCAGGGTCGGAACAGGAGAGCGCACGAGGGAGCTTCCA
GGGGGAAACGCCTGGTATCTTTATAGTCCTGTCGGGTTTCGCCACCTCTGACTTGAGCGTCGATTTTTGT
GATGCTCGTCAGGGGGGCGGAGCCTATGGAAAAACGCCAGCAACGCGGCCTTTTTACGGTTCCTGGCCTT
TTGCTGGCCTTTTGCTCACATGT
